Addgene plasmid #111925: Carl-CeNL(Ca2+)_110μ-KDEL-pcDNA3
Purpose: Cyan color luminescent Ca2+ indicator targeted to endoplasmic reticulum. Calreticulin and a KDEL signal for ER retention located at the N-terminus and C-terminus of CeNL(Ca2+)_110μ
Depositing lab: Takeharu Nagai. Depositing organization: The University of Osaka. Publication: Bioluminescent Low-Affinity Ca(2+) Indicator for ER with Multicolor Calcium Imaging in Single Living Cells. Hossain MN, Suzuki K, Iwano M, Matsuda T, Nagai T. ACS Chem Biol. 2018 Mar 9. doi: 10.1021/acschembio.7b01014. PubMed 29494125.
Backbone
  Vector backbone: pcDNA3
  Backbone size w/o insert (bp): 5400
  Total vector size (bp): 7400
  Vector type: Mammalian Expression
  Selectable markers: Neomycin (select with G418)
Growth in bacteria
  Bacterial resistance: Ampicillin, 100 μg/mL
  Growth temperature: 37°C
  Growth strain: DH5alpha
  Copy number: High Copy
Gene/Insert
  Gene/Insert name: CeNL(Ca2+)_110μ (alt name: Cyan enhanced Nano-lantern (eNL (Ca2+))
  Species: Synthetic
  Insert size (bp): 1776
  Mutation: E31D, F92W, E104D. D133E at CaM
  GenBank ID: LC334053
  Promoter: CMV
  Tag / fusion protein: Calreticulin (N terminal on insert); KDEL (C terminal on insert)
  Cloning method: Restriction Enzyme; 5′ cloning site BamHI (not destroyed); 3′ cloning site KpnI (not destroyed)
  Sequencing primers: 5′ TTGGATCCGATGGTGAGCAAGGGCGAGGAG; 3′ atGGTACCGCCTGATCCACCCGCCAGAATGCGTTCGCACAG
Terms and licenses: Academic/Nonprofit Terms; Industry Terms: Not Available to Industry
How to cite: Carl-CeNL(Ca2+)_110μ-KDEL-pcDNA3 was a gift from Takeharu Nagai (Addgene plasmid # 111925 ; http://n2t.net/addgene:111925 ; RRID:Addgene_111925)
