[The description below was written by a language model from this plasmid's Addgene catalogue record and pLannotate feature annotations shown in this document.]
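Description:
Carl-CeNL(Ca2+)_110μ-KDEL-pcDNA3 is a mammalian expression plasmid built on pcDNA3 that encodes a cyan bioluminescent Ca2+ indicator directed to the endoplasmic reticulum. It is propagated in E. coli as a high-copy plasmid through its ColE1/pUC-type origin and is selected with ampicillin (AmpR under its own promoter). An SV40 promoter–driven neo cassette with an SV40 poly(A) signal allows G418 selection of transfected mammalian cells. An f1 origin and flanking T7 and SP6 promoters are carried over from the backbone.

The synthetic insert is expressed from the CMV enhancer/promoter and terminated by the bGH poly(A) signal. In the annotated sequence, mTurquoise2 is followed by an N-terminal fragment of NanoLuc luciferase, a calmodulin domain, a short myosin light chain kinase–derived fragment (a calmodulin-binding peptide) and the remaining C-terminal portion of NanoLuc. In this split-luciferase design, Ca2+-dependent binding of calmodulin to the peptide modulates reconstitution of NanoLuc, and energy transfer from the luciferase to the adjacent mTurquoise2 gives the cyan emission of the enhanced Nano-lantern series. The record lists calmodulin substitutions E31D, F92W, E104D and D133E. The publication title describes the sensor as low-affinity, which suits the high Ca2+ levels of the ER lumen.

According to the catalogue entry, a calreticulin sequence at the N-terminus and a KDEL retention signal at the C-terminus provide ER targeting. Neither element is called out in the feature tables, although unannotated sequence lies on both sides of the sensor. The sequenced plasmid is slightly shorter than the stated total size. The construct is intended for luminescence imaging of ER Ca2+ dynamics in living cells, including multicolor imaging alongside other indicators.
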