Features (pLannotate 1.2.2; 25 found; start..end, strand, type, name):
     27..79      -  misc_feature   bom (fragment): basis of mobility region from pBR322
    234..613     +  enhancer       CMV enhancer: human cytomegalovirus immediate early enhancer
    614..817     +  promoter       CMV promoter: human cytomegalovirus (CMV) immediate early promoter
    813..846     +  LTR            5' LTR (truncated) (fragment): truncated 5' long terminal repeat (LTR) from HIV-1
    862..880     +  promoter       T7 promoter: promoter for bacteriophage T7 RNA polymerase
    960..1676    +  CDS            mTurquoise2: mTurquoise2 is a basic (constitutively fluorescent) cyan fluorescent protein published in 2012, derived from Aequorea victoria. It is reported to be a rapidly-maturing monomer with very low acid sensitivity.
   1683..1878    +  CDS            Nluc (fragment): NanoLuc® luciferase human codon-optimized
   1884..2330    +  CDS            CALM_PYUSP: Experimental evidence at protein level: Swiss-Prot protein existence level 1. Calmodulin mediates the control of a large number of enzymes, ion channels and other proteins by Ca(2+). Among the enzymes to be stimulated by the calmodulin-Ca(2+) complex are a number of protein kinases and phosphatases. From Pyuridae sp. (Sea squirt).
   2337..2414    +  CDS            MYLK2 (fragment): MYLK2_HUMAN - Experimental evidence at protein level: Swiss-Prot protein existence level 1. Implicated in the level of global muscle contraction and cardiac function. Phosphorylates a specific serine in the N-terminus of a myosin light chain. From Homo sapiens (Human).
   2421..2735    +  CDS            Nluc (fragment): NanoLuc® luciferase human codon-optimized
   2829..2847    -  promoter       SP6 promoter: promoter for bacteriophage SP6 RNA polymerase
   2873..3097    +  polyA_signal   bGH poly(A) signal: bovine growth hormone polyadenylation signal
   3101..3122    +  promoter       SV40 promoter (fragment): SV40 enhancer and early promoter
   3143..3571    +  rep_origin     f1 ori (sequence partly withheld): f1 bacteriophage origin of replication; arrow indicates direction of (+) strand synthesis
   3585..3914    +  promoter       SV40 promoter: SV40 enhancer and early promoter
   3981..4772    +  CDS            neo: KKA2_KLEPN - Also known as kan, nptII. Experimental evidence at protein level: Swiss-Prot protein existence level 1. Resistance to kanamycin, neomycin, paromomycin, ribostamycin, butirosin and gentamicin B. From Klebsiella pneumoniae.
   4796..4954    +  CDS            ble (fragment): BLE_KLEPN - Experimental evidence at protein level: Swiss-Prot protein existence level 1. Binding protein with a strong affinity to the bleomycin family of antibiotics. Binds to CL990; an antimitotic-antibiotic compound. From Klebsiella pneumoniae.
   4949..5070    +  polyA_signal   SV40 poly(A) signal: SV40 polyadenylation signal
   5143..5159    -  protein_bind   lac operator: The lac repressor binds to the lac operator to inhibit transcription in E. coli. This inhibition can be relieved by adding lactose or isopropyl-β-D-thiogalactopyranoside (IPTG). lac repressor encoded by lacI
   5167..5197    -  promoter       lac promoter: promoter for the E. coli lac operon
   5212..5233    -  protein_bind   CAP binding site: CAP binding activates transcription in the presence of cAMP. E. coli catabolite activator protein
   5246..5338    -  CDS            lacI (fragment): lac repressor; lacI; The lac repressor binds to the lac operator to inhibit transcription in E. coli. This inhibition can be relieved by adding lactose or isopropyl-β-D-thiogalactopyranoside (IPTG).
   5521..6109    -  rep_origin     ori: high-copy-number ColE1/pMB1/pBR322/pUC origin of replication
   6280..7140    -  CDS            AmpR: β-lactamase; bla; confers resistance to ampicillin, carbenicillin, and related antibiotics
   7141..7245    -  promoter       AmpR promoter: bla
>Addgene plasmid #111925 | Carl-CeNL(Ca2+)_110μ-KDEL-pcDNA3 | addgene full sequence | sequence record 214006 | Addgene NGS Result
ACGGATCGGGAGATCTCCCGATCCCCTATGGTGCACTCTCAGTACAATCTGCTCTGATGCCGCATAGTTA
AGCCAGTATCTGCTCCCTGCTTGTGTGTTGGAGGTCGCTGAGTAGTGCGCGAGCAAAATTTAAGCTACAA
CAAGGCAAGGCTTGACCGACAATTGCATGAAGAATCTGCTTAGGGTTAGGCGTTTTGCGCTGCTTCGCGA
TGTACGGGCCAGATATACGCGTTGACATTGATTATTGACTAGTTATTAATAGTAATCAATTACGGGGTCA
TTAGTTCATAGCCCATATATGGAGTTCCGCGTTACATAACTTACGGTAAATGGCCCGCCTGGCTGACCGC
CCAACGACCCCCGCCCATTGACGTCAATAATGACGTATGTTCCCATAGTAACGCCAATAGGGACTTTCCA
TTGACGTCAATGGGTGGAGTATTTACGGTAAACTGCCCACTTGGCAGTACATCAAGTGTATCATATGCCA
AGTACGCCCCCTATTGACGTCAATGACGGTAAATGGCCCGCCTGGCATTATGCCCAGTACATGACCTTAT
GGGACTTTCCTACTTGGCAGTACATCTACGTATTAGTCATCGCTATTACCATGGTGATGCGGTTTTGGCA
GTACATCAATGGGCGTGGATAGCGGTTTGACTCACGGGGATTTCCAAGTCTCCACCCCATTGACGTCAAT
GGGAGTTTGTTTTGGCACCAAAATCAACGGGACTTTCCAAAATGTCGTAACAACTCCGCCCCATTGACGC
AAATGGGCGGTAGGCGTGTACGGTGGGAGGTCTATATAAGCAGAGCTCTCTGGCTAACTAGAGAACCCAC
TGCTTACTGGCTTATCGAAATTAATACGACTCACTATAGGGAGACCCAAGCTTGCGGCCGCCACCATGCT
GCTGCCCGTCCCCCTGCTGCTGGGCCTGCTGGGCGCCGCCGCGGATCCGATGGTGAGCAAGGGCGAGGAG
CTGTTCACCGGGGTGGTGCCCATCCTGGTCGAGCTGGACGGCGACGTAAACGGCCACAAGTTCAGCGTGT
CCGGCGAGGGCGAGGGCGATGCCACCTACGGCAAGCTGACCCTGAAGTTCATCTGCACCACCGGCAAGCT
GCCCGTGCCCTGGCCCACCCTCGTGACCACCCTGTCCTGGGGCGTGCAGTGCTTCGCCCGCTACCCCGAC
CACATGAAGCAGCACGACTTCTTCAAGTCCGCCATGCCCGAAGGCTACGTCCAGGAGCGCACCATCTTCT
TCAAGGACGACGGCAACTACAAGACCCGCGCCGAGGTGAAGTTCGAGGGCGACACCCTGGTGAACCGCAT
CGAGCTGAAGGGCATCGACTTCAAGGAGGACGGCAACATCCTGGGGCACAAGCTGGAGTACAACTACTTT
AGCGACAACGTCTATATCACCGCCGACAAGCAGAAGAACGGCATCAAGGCCAACTTCAAGATCCGCCACA
ACATCGAGGACGGCGGCGTGCAGCTCGCCGACCACTACCAGCAGAACACCCCCATCGGCGACGGCCCCGT
GCTGCTGCCCGACAACCACTACCTGAGCACCCAGTCCAAGCTGAGCAAAGACCCCAACGAGAAGCGCGAT
CACATGGTCCTGCTGGAGTTCGTGACCGCCGCCGGGATCACTCTCGGCATGGACGAGCTGTACAAGGGTA
CCGTCTTCACACTCGAAGATTTCGTTGGGGACTGGCGACAGACAGCCGGCTACAACCTGGACCAAGTCCT
TGAACAGGGAGGTGTGTCCAGTTTGTTTCAGAATCTCGGGGTGTCCGTAACTCCGATCCAAAGGATTGTC
CTGAGCGGTGAAAATGGGCTGAAGATCGACATCCATGTCATCATCCCGTATGAAGGTCCATGGATGCATG
ACCAACTGACAGAAGAGCAGATTGCAGAGTTCAAAGAAGCCTTCTCATTATTCGACAAGGATGGGGACGG
CACCATCACCACAAAGGATCTTGGCACCGTTATGAGGTCGCTTGGACAAAACCCAACGGAAGCAGAATTG
CAGGATATGATCAATGAAGTCGATGCTGATGGCAATGGAACGATTTACTTTCCTGAATTTCTTACTATGA
TGGCTAGAAAAATGAAGGACACAGACAGCGAAGAGGAAATCCGAGAAGCATTCCGTGTTTGGGACAAGGA
TGGGAACGGCTACATCAGCGCTGCTGATTTACGTCACGTCATGACAAACCTCGGGGAGAAGTTAACAGAT
GAAGAAGTTGATGAAATGATAAGGGAAGCAGATATCGATGGTGAAGGCCAAGTAAACTATGAAGAGTTTG
TACAAATGATGACAGCAAAGGGGGGGAAGAGGCGCTGGAAGAAAAACTTCATTGCCGTCAGCGCTGCCAA
CCGGTTCAAGAAGATCTCCAGCTCCGGGGCACTGGAGCTCCTGAGCGGCGACCAAATGGGCCAGATCGAA
AAAATTTTTAAGGTGGTGTACCCTGTGGATGATCATCACTTTAAGGTGATCCTGCACTATGGCACACTGG
TAATCGACGGGGTTACGCCGAACATGATCGACTATTTCGGACGGCCGTATGAAGGCATCGCCGTGTTCGA
CGGCAAAAAGATCACTGTAACAGGGACCCTGTGGAACGGCAACAAAATTATCGACGAGCGCCTGATCAAC
CCCGACGGCTCCCTGCTGTTCCGAGTAACCATCAACGGAGTGACCGGCTGGCGGCTGTGCGAACGCATTC
TGGCGGGTGGATCAGGCGGTACCAAGGACGAGCTGTAAGAATTCTGCAGATATCCATCACACTGGCGGCC
GCTCGAGCATGCATCTAGAGGGCCCTATTCTATAGTGTCACCTAAATGCTAGAGCTCGCTGATCAGCCTC
GACTGTGCCTTCTAGTTGCCAGCCATCTGTTGTTTGCCCCTCCCCCGTGCCTTCCTTGACCCTGGAAGGT
GCCACTCCCACTGTCCTTTCCTAATAAAATGAGGAAATTGCATCGCATTGTCTGAGTAGGTGTCATTCTA
TTCTGGGGGGTGGGGTGGGGCAGGACAGCAAGGGGGAGGATTGGGAAGACAATAGCAGGCATGCTGGGGA
TGCGGTGGGCTCTATGGCTTCTGAGGCGGAAAGAACCAGCTGGGGCTCTAGGGGGTATCCCC
[124 nt withheld, positions 3143-3266]
C
[91 nt withheld, positions 3268-3358]
A
[49 nt withheld, positions 3360-3408]
CCTTTGACGTTGGAGTCCACGTTCTTT
[37 nt withheld, positions 3436-3472]
ACCCTATCTCGGTCTATTCTTTTGATTTATAAGGGATTTTGCCGATTTCGGCCTATTGGTTAAAAAATGA
GCTGATTTAACAAAAATTTAACGCGAATTAATTCTGTGGAATGTGTGTCAGTTAGGGTGTGGAAAGTCCC
CAGGCTCCCCAGCAGGCAGAAGTATGCAAAGCATGCATCTCAATTAGTCAGCAACCAGGTGTGGAAAGTC
CCCAGGCTCCCCAGCAGGCAGAAGTATGCAAAGCATGCATCTCAATTAGTCAGCAACCATAGTCCCGCCC
CTAACTCCGCCCATCCCGCCCCTAACTCCGCCCAGTTCCGCCCATTCTCCGCCCCATGGCTGACTAATTT
TTTTTATTTATGCAGAGGCCGAGGCCGCCTCTGCCTCTGAGCTATTCCAGAAGTAGTGAGGAGGCTTTTT
TGGAGGCCTAGGCTTTTGCAAAAAGCTCCCGGGAGCTTGTATATCCATTTTCGGATCTGATCAAGAGACA
GGATGAGGATCGTTTCGCATGATTGAACAAGATGGATTGCACGCAGGTTCTCCGGCCGCTTGGGTGGAGA
GGCTATTCGGCTATGACTGGGCACAACAGACAATCGGCTGCTCTGATGCCGCCGTGTTCCGGCTGTCAGC
GCAGGGGCGCCCGGTTCTTTTTGTCAAGACCGACCTGTCCGGTGCCCTGAATGAACTGCAGGACGAGGCA
GCGCGGCTATCGTGGCTGGCCACGACGGGCGTTCCTTGCGCAGCTGTGCTCGACGTTGTCACTGAAGCGG
GAAGGGACTGGCTGCTATTGGGCGAAGTGCCGGGGCAGGATCTCCTGTCATCTCACCTTGCTCCTGCCGA
GAAAGTATCCATCATGGCTGATGCAATGCGGCGGCTGCATACGCTTGATCCGGCTACCTGCCCATTCGAC
CACCAAGCGAAACATCGCATCGAGCGAGCACGTACTCGGATGGAAGCCGGTCTTGTCGATCAGGATGATC
TGGACGAAGAGCATCAGGGGCTCGCGCCAGCCGAACTGTTCGCCAGGCTCAAGGCGCGCATGCCCGACGG
CGAGGATCTCGTCGTGACCCATGGCGATGCCTGCTTGCCGAATATCATGGTGGAAAATGGCCGCTTTTCT
GGATTCATCGACTGTGGCCGGCTGGGTGTGGCGGACCGCTATCAGGACATAGCGTTGGCTACCCGTGATA
TTGCTGAAGAGCTTGGCGGCGAATGGGCTGACCGCTTCCTCGTGCTTTACGGTATCGCCGCTCCCGATTC
GCAGCGCATCGCCTTCTATCGCCTTCTTGACGAGTTCTTCTGAGCGGGACTCTGGGGTTCGAAATGACCG
ACCAAGCGACGCCCAACCTGCCATCACGAGATTTCGATTCCACCGCCGCCTTCTATGAAAGGTTGGGCTT
CGGAATCGTTTTCCGGGACGCCGGCTGGATGATCCTCCAGCGCGGGGATCTCATGCTGGAGTTCTTCGCC
CACCCCAACTTGTTTATTGCAGCTTATAATGGTTACAAATAAAGCAATAGCATCACAAATTTCACAAATA
AAGCATTTTTTTCACTGCATTCTAGTTGTGGTTTGTCCAAACTCATCAATGTATCTTATCATGTCTGTAT
ACCGTCGACCTCTAGCTAGAGCTTGGCGTAATCATGGTCATAGCTGTTTCCTGTGTGAAATTGTTATCCG
CTCACAATTCCACACAACATACGAGCCGGAAGCATAAAGTGTAAAGCCTGGGGTGCCTAATGAGTGAGCT
AACTCACATTAATTGCGTTGCGCTCACTGCCCGCTTTCCAGTCGGGAAACCTGTCGTGCCAGCTGCATTA
ATGAATCGGCCAACGCGCGGGGAGAGGCGGTTTGCGTATTGGGCGCTCTTCCGCTTCCTCGCTCACTGAC
TCGCTGCGCTCGGTCGTTCGGCTGCGGCGAGCGGTATCAGCTCACTCAAAGGCGGTAATACGGTTATCCA
CAGAATCAGGGGATAACGCAGGAAAGAACATGTGAGCAAAAGGCCAGCAAAAGGCCAGGAACCGTAAAAA
GGCCGCGTTGCTGGCGTTTTTCCATAGGCTCCGCCCCCCTGACGAGCATCACAAAAATCGACGCTCAAGT
CAGAGGTGGCGAAACCCGACAGGACTATAAAGATACCAGGCGTTTCCCCCTGGAAGCTCCCTCGTGCGCT
CTCCTGTTCCGACCCTGCCGCTTACCGGATACCTGTCCGCCTTTCTCCCTTCGGGAAGCGTGGCGCTTTC
TCATAGCTCACGCTGTAGGTATCTCAGTTCGGTGTAGGTCGTTCGCTCCAAGCTGGGCTGTGTGCACGAA
CCCCCCGTTCAGCCCGACCGCTGCGCCTTATCCGGTAACTATCGTCTTGAGTCCAACCCGGTAAGACACG
ACTTATCGCCACTGGCAGCAGCCACTGGTAACAGGATTAGCAGAGCGAGGTATGTAGGCGGTGCTACAGA
GTTCTTGAAGTGGTGGCCTAACTACGGCTACACTAGAAGAACAGTATTTGGTATCTGCGCTCTGCTGAAG
CCAGTTACCTTCGGAAAAAGAGTTGGTAGCTCTTGATCCGGCAAACAAACCACCGCTGGTAGCGGTGGTT
TTTTTGTTTGCAAGCAGCAGATTACGCGCAGAAAAAAAGGATCTCAAGAAGATCCTTTGATCTTTTCTAC
GGGGTCTGACGCTCAGTGGAACGAAAACTCACGTTAAGGGATTTTGGTCATGAGATTATCAAAAAGGATC
TTCACCTAGATCCTTTTAAATTAAAAATGAAGTTTTAAATCAATCTAAAGTATATATGAGTAAACTTGGT
CTGACAGTTACCAATGCTTAATCAGTGAGGCACCTATCTCAGCGATCTGTCTATTTCGTTCATCCATAGT
TGCCTGACTCCCCGTCGTGTAGATAACTACGATACGGGAGGGCTTACCATCTGGCCCCAGTGCTGCAATG
ATACCGCGAGACCCACGCTCACCGGCTCCAGATTTATCAGCAATAAACCAGCCAGCCGGAAGGGCCGAGC
GCAGAAGTGGTCCTGCAACTTTATCCGCCTCCATCCAGTCTATTAATTGTTGCCGGGAAGCTAGAGTAAG
TAGTTCGCCAGTTAATAGTTTGCGCAACGTTGTTGCCATTGCTACAGGCATCGTGGTGTCACGCTCGTCG
TTTGGTATGGCTTCATTCAGCTCCGGTTCCCAACGATCAAGGCGAGTTACATGATCCCCCATGTTGTGCA
AAAAAGCGGTTAGCTCCTTCGGTCCTCCGATCGTTGTCAGAAGTAAGTTGGCCGCAGTGTTATCACTCAT
GGTTATGGCAGCACTGCATAATTCTCTTACTGTCATGCCATCCGTAAGATGCTTTTCTGTGACTGGTGAG
TACTCAACCAAGTCATTCTGAGAATAGTGTATGCGGCGACCGAGTTGCTCTTGCCCGGCGTCAATACGGG
ATAATACCGCGCCACATAGCAGAACTTTAAAAGTGCTCATCATTGGAAAACGTTCTTCGGGGCGAAAACT
CTCAAGGATCTTACCGCTGTTGAGATCCAGTTCGATGTAACCCACTCGTGCACCCAACTGATCTTCAGCA
TCTTTTACTTTCACCAGCGTTTCTGGGTGAGCAAAAACAGGAAGGCAAAATGCCGCAAAAAAGGGAATAA
GGGCGACACGGAAATGTTGAATACTCATACTCTTCCTTTTTCAATATTATTGAAGCATTTATCAGGGTTA
TTGTCTCATGAGCGGATACATATTTGAATGTATTTAGAAAAATAAACAAATAGGGGTTCCGCGCACATTT
CCCCGAAAAGTGCCACCTGACGTCG
