Features (pLannotate 1.2.2; 5 found; start..end, strand, type, name):
      1..717     +  CDS            mTurquoise2: mTurquoise2 is a basic (constitutively fluorescent) cyan fluorescent protein published in 2012, derived from Aequorea victoria. It is reported to be a rapidly-maturing monomer with very low acid sensitivity.
    724..919     +  CDS            Nluc (fragment): NanoLuc® luciferase human codon-optimized
    925..1371    +  CDS            CALM_PYUSP: Experimental evidence at protein level: Swiss-Prot protein existence level 1. Calmodulin mediates the control of a large number of enzymes, ion channels and other proteins by Ca(2+). Among the enzymes to be stimulated by the calmodulin-Ca(2+) complex are a number of protein kinases and phosphatases. From Pyuridae sp. (Sea squirt).
   1378..1455    +  CDS            MYLK2 (fragment): MYLK2_HUMAN - Experimental evidence at protein level: Swiss-Prot protein existence level 1. Implicated in the level of global muscle contraction and cardiac function. Phosphorylates a specific serine in the N-terminus of a myosin light chain. From Homo sapiens (Human).
   1462..1776    +  CDS            Nluc (fragment): NanoLuc® luciferase human codon-optimized
>Addgene plasmid #111925 | Carl-CeNL(Ca2+)_110μ-KDEL-pcDNA3 | analyzer sequence | sequence record 210489
ATGGTGAGCAAGGGCGAGGAGCTGTTCACCGGGGTGGTGCCCATCCTGGTCGAGCTGGACGGCGACGTAA
ACGGCCACAAGTTCAGCGTGTCCGGCGAGGGCGAGGGCGATGCCACCTACGGCAAGCTGACCCTGAAGTT
CATCTGCACCACCGGCAAGCTGCCCGTGCCCTGGCCCACCCTCGTGACCACCCTGTCCTGGGGCGTGCAG
TGCTTCGCCCGCTACCCCGACCACATGAAGCAGCACGACTTCTTCAAGTCCGCCATGCCCGAAGGCTACG
TCCAGGAGCGCACCATCTTCTTCAAGGACGACGGCAACTACAAGACCCGCGCCGAGGTGAAGTTCGAGGG
CGACACCCTGGTGAACCGCATCGAGCTGAAGGGCATCGACTTCAAGGAGGACGGCAACATCCTGGGGCAC
AAGCTGGAGTACAACTACTTTAGCGACAACGTCTATATCACCGCCGACAAGCAGAAGAACGGCATCAAGG
CCAACTTCAAGATCCGCCACAACATCGAGGACGGCGGCGTGCAGCTCGCCGACCACTACCAGCAGAACAC
CCCCATCGGCGACGGCCCCGTGCTGCTGCCCGACAACCACTACCTGAGCACCCAGTCCAAGCTGAGCAAA
GACCCCAACGAGAAGCGCGATCACATGGTCCTGCTGGAGTTCGTGACCGCCGCCGGGATCACTCTCGGCA
TGGACGAGCTGTACAAGGGTACCGTCTTCACACTCGAAGATTTCGTTGGGGACTGGCGACAGACAGCCGG
CTACAACCTGGACCAAGTCCTTGAACAGGGAGGTGTGTCCAGTTTGTTTCAGAATCTCGGGGTGTCCGTA
ACTCCGATCCAAAGGATTGTCCTGAGCGGTGAAAATGGGCTGAAGATCGACATCCATGTCATCATCCCGT
ATGAAGGTCCATGGATGCATGACCAACTGACAGAAGAGCAGATTGCAGAGTTCAAAGAAGCCTTCTCATT
ATTCGACAAGGATGGGGACGGCACCATCACCACAAAGGATCTTGGCACCGTTATGAGGTCGCTTGGACAA
AACCCAACGGAAGCAGAATTGCAGGATATGATCAATGAAGTCGATGCTGATGGCAATGGAACGATTTACT
TTCCTGAATTTCTTACTATGATGGCTAGAAAAATGAAGGACACAGACAGCGAAGAGGAAATCCGAGAAGC
ATTCCGTGTTTGGGACAAGGATGGGAACGGCTACATCAGCGCTGCTGATTTACGTCACGTCATGACAAAC
CTCGGGGAGAAGTTAACAGATGAAGAAGTTGATGAAATGATAAGGGAAGCAGATATCGATGGTGAAGGCC
AAGTAAACTATGAAGAGTTTGTACAAATGATGACAGCAAAGGGGGGGAAGAGGCGCTGGAAGAAAAACTT
CATTGCCGTCAGCGCTGCCAACCGGTTCAAGAAGATCTCCAGCTCCGGGGCACTGGAGCTCCTGAGCGGC
GACCAAATGGGCCAGATCGAAAAAATTTTTAAGGTGGTGTACCCTGTGGATGATCATCACTTTAAGGTGA
TCCTGCACTATGGCACACTGGTAATCGACGGGGTTACGCCGAACATGATCGACTATTTCGGACGGCCGTA
TGAAGGCATCGCCGTGTTCGACGGCAAAAAGATCACTGTAACAGGGACCCTGTGGAACGGCAACAAAATT
ATCGACGAGCGCCTGATCAACCCCGACGGCTCCCTGCTGTTCCGAGTAACCATCAACGGAGTGACCGGCT
GGCGGCTGTGCGAACGCATTCTGGCG
